>Addgene plasmid #146641 | pETM-11-DmPABPC1_501-634_J | depositor full sequence | sequence record 289087 | Full Sequence
TGGCGAATGGG
[124 nt withheld, positions 12-135]
C
[91 nt withheld, positions 137-227]
A
[49 nt withheld, positions 229-277]
CCTTTGACGTTGGAGTCCACGTTCTTT
[37 nt withheld, positions 305-341]
ACCCTATCTCGGTCTATTCTTTTGATTTATAAGGGATTTTGCCGATTTCGGCCTATTGGTTAAAAAATGA
GCTGATTTAACAAAAATTTAACGCGAATTTTAACAAAATATTAACGTTTACAATTTCAGGTGGCACTTTT
CGGGGAAATGTGCGCGGAACCCCTATTTGTTTATTTTTCTAAATACATTCAAATATGTATCCGCTCATGA
ATTAATTCTTAGAAAAACTCATCGAGCATCAAATGAAACTGCAATTTATTCATATCAGGATTATCAATAC
CATATTTTTGAAAAAGCCGTTTCTGTAATGAAGGAGAAAACTCACCGAGGCAGTTCCATAGGATGGCAAG
ATCCTGGTATCGGTCTGCGATTCCGACTCGTCCAACATCAATACAACCTATTAATTTCCCCTCGTCAAAA
ATAAGGTTATCAAGTGAGAAATCACCATGAGTGACGACTGAATCCGGTGAGAATGGCAAAAGTTTATGCA
TTTCTTTCCAGACTTGTTCAACAGGCCAGCCATTACGCTCGTCATCAAAATCACTCGCATCAACCAAACC
GTTATTCATTCGTGATTGCGCCTGAGCGAGACGAAATACGCGATCGCTGTTAAAAGGACAATTACAAACA
GGAATCGAATGCAACCGGCGCAGGAACACTGCCAGCGCATCAACAATATTTTCACCTGAATCAGGATATT
CTTCTAATACCTGGAATGCTGTTTTCCCGGGGATCGCAGTGGTGAGTAACCATGCATCATCAGGAGTACG
GATAAAATGCTTGATGGTCGGAAGAGGCATAAATTCCGTCAGCCAGTTTAGTCTGACCATCTCATCTGTA
ACATCATTGGCAACGCTACCTTTGCCATGTTTCAGAAACAACTCTGGCGCATCGGGCTTCCCATACAATC
GATAGATTGTCGCACCTGATTGCCCGACATTATCGCGAGCCCATTTATACCCATATAAATCAGCATCCAT
GTTGGAATTTAATCGCGGCCTAGAGCAAGACGTTTCCCGTTGAATATGGCTCATAACACCCCTTGTATTA
CTGTTTATGTAAGCAGACAGTTTTATTGTTCATGACCAAAATCCCTTAACGTGAGTTTTCGTTCCACTGA
GCGTCAGACCCCGTAGAAAAGATCAAAGGATCTTCTTGAGATCCTTTTTTTCTGCGCGTAATCTGCTGCT
TGCAAACAAAAAAACCACCGCTACCAGCGGTGGTTTGTTTGCCGGATCAAGAGCTACCAACTCTTTTTCC
GAAGGTAACTGGCTTCAGCAGAGCGCAGATACCAAATACTGTCCTTCTAGTGTAGCCGTAGTTAGGCCAC
CACTTCAAGAACTCTGTAGCACCGCCTACATACCTCGCTCTGCTAATCCTGTTACCAGTGGCTGCTGCCA
GTGGCGATAAGTCGTGTCTTACCGGGTTGGACTCAAGACGATAGTTACCGGATAAGGCGCAGCGGTCGGG
CTGAACGGGGGGTTCGTGCACACAGCCCAGCTTGGAGCGAACGACCTACACCGAACTGAGATACCTACAG
CGTGAGCTATGAGAAAGCGCCACGCTTCCCGAAGGGAGAAAGGCGGACAGGTATCCGGTAAGCGGCAGGG
TCGGAACAGGAGAGCGCACGAGGGAGCTTCCAGGGGGAAACGCCTGGTATCTTTATAGTCCTGTCGGGTT
TCGCCACCTCTGACTTGAGCGTCGATTTTTGTGATGCTCGTCAGGGGGGCGGAGCCTATGGAAAAACGCC
AGCAACGCGGCCTTTTTACGGTTCCTGGCCTTTTGCTGGCCTTTTGCTCACATGTTCTTTCCTGCGTTAT
CCCCTGATTCTGTGGATAACCGTATTACCGCCTTTGAGTGAGCTGATACCGCTCGCCGCAGCCGAACGAC
CGAGCGCAGCGAGTCAGTGAGCGAGGAAGCGGAAGAGCGCCTGATGCGGTATTTTCTCCTTACGCATCTG
TGCGGTATTTCACACCGCATATATGGTGCACTCTCAGTACAATCTGCTCTGATGCCGCATAGTTAAGCCA
GTATACACTCCGCTATCGCTACGTGACTGGGTCATGGCTGCGCCCCGACACCCGCCAACACCCGCTGACG
CGCCCTGACGGGCTTGTCTGCTCCCGGCATCCGCTTACAGACAAGCTGTGACCGTCTCCGGGAGCTGCAT
GTGTCAGAGGTTTTCACCGTCATCACCGAAACGCGCGAGGCAGCTGCGGTAAAGCTCATCAGCGTGGTCG
TGAAGCGATTCACAGATGTCTGCCTGTTCATCCGCGTCCAGCTCGTTGAGTTTCTCCAGAAGCGTTAATG
TCTGGCTTCTGATAAAGCGGGCCATGTTAAGGGCGGTTTTTTCCTGTTTGGTCACTGATGCCTCCGTGTA
AGGGGGATTTCTGTTCATGGGGGTAATGATACCGATGAAACGAGAGAGGATGCTCACGATACGGGTTACT
GATGATGAACATGCCCGGTTACTGGAACGTTGTGAGGGTAAACAACTGGCGGTATGGATGCGGCGGGACC
AGAGAAAAATCACTCAGGGTCAATGCCAGCGCTTCGTTAATACAGATGTAGGTGTTCCACAGGGTAGCCA
GCAGCATCCTGCGATGCAGATCCGGAACATAATGGTGCAGGGCGCTGACTTCCGCGTTTCCAGACTTTAC
GAAACACGGAAACCGAAGACCATTCATGTTGTTGCTCAGGTCGCAGACGTTTTGCAGCAGCAGTCGCTTC
ACGTTCGCTCGCGTATCGGTGATTCATTCTGCTAACCAGTAAGGCAACCCCGCCAGCCTAGCCGGGTCCT
CAACGACAGGAGCACGATCATGCGCACCCGTGGGGCCGCCATGCCGGCGATAATGGCCTGCTTCTCGCCG
AAACGTTTGGTGGCGGGACCAGTGACGAAGGCTTGAGCGAGGGCGTGCAAGATTCCGAATACCGCAAGCG
ACAGGCCGATCATCGTCGCGCTCCAGCGAAAGCGGTCCTCGCCGAAAATGACCCAGAGCGCTGCCGGCAC
CTGTCCTACGAGTTGCATGATAAAGAAGACAGTCATAAGTGCGGCGACGATAGTCATGCCCCGCGCCCAC
CGGAAGGAGCTGACTGGGTTGAAGGCTCTCAAGGGCATCGGTCGAGATCCCGGTGCCTAATGAGTGAGCT
AACTTACATTAATTGCGTTGCGCTCACTGCCCGCTTTCCAGTCGGGAAACCTGTCGTGCCAGCTGCATTA
ATGAATCGGCCAACGCGCGGGGAGAGGCGGTTTGCGTATTGGGCGCCAGGGTGGTTTTTCTTTTCACCAG
TGAGACGGGCAACAGCTGATTGCCCTTCACCGCCTGGCCCTGAGAGAGTTGCAGCAAGCGGTCCACGCTG
GTTTGCCCCAGCAGGCGAAAATCCTGTTTGATGGTGGTTAACGGCGGGATATAACATGAGCTGTCTTCGG
TATCGTCGTATCCCACTACCGAGATATCCGCACCAACGCGCAGCCCGGACTCGGTAATGGCGCGCATTGC
GCCCAGCGCCATCTGATCGTTGGCAACCAGCATCGCAGTGGGAACGATGCCCTCATTCAGCATTTGCATG
GTTTGTTGAAAACCGGACATGGCACTCCAGTCGCCTTCCCGTTCCGCTATCGGCTGAATTTGATTGCGAG
TGAGATATTTATGCCAGCCAGCCAGACGCAGACGCGCCGAGACAGAACTTAATGGGCCCGCTAACAGCGC
GATTTGCTGGTGACCCAATGCGACCAGATGCTCCACGCCCAGTCGCGTACCGTCTTCATGGGAGAAAATA
ATACTGTTGATGGGTGTCTGGTCAGAGACATCAAGAAATAACGCCGGAACATTAGTGCAGGCAGCTTCCA
CAGCAATGGCATCCTGGTCATCCAGCGGATAGTTAATGATCAGCCCACTGACGCGTTGCGCGAGAAGATT
GTGCACCGCCGCTTTACAGGCTTCGACGCCGCTTCGTTCTACCATCGACACCACCACGCTGGCACCCAGT
TGATCGGCGCGAGATTTAATCGCCGCGACAATTTGCGACGGCGCGTGCAGGGCCAGACTGGAGGTGGCAA
CGCCAATCAGCAACGACTGTTTGCCCGCCAGTTGTTGTGCCACGCGGTTGGGAATGTAATTCAGCTCCGC
CATCGCCGCTTCCACTTTTTCCCGCGTTTTCGCAGAAACGTGGCTGGCCTGGTTCACCACGCGGGAAACG
GTCTGATAAGAGACACCGGCATACTCTGCGACATCGTATAACGTTACTGGTTTCACATTCACCACCCTGA
ATTGACTCTCTTCCGGGCGCTATCATGCCATACCGCGAAAGGTTTTGCGCCATTCGATGGTGTCCGGGAT
CTCGACGCTCTCCCTTATGCGACTCCTGCATTAGGAAGCAGCCCAGTAGTAGGTTGAGGCCGTTGAGCAC
CGCCGCCGCAAGGAATGGTGCATGCAAGGAGATGGCGCCCAACAGTCCCCCGGCCACGGGGCCTGCCACC
ATACCCACGCCGAAACAAGCGCTCATGAGCCCGAAGTGGCGAGCCCGATCTTCCCCATCGGTGATGTCGG
CGATATAGGCGCCAGCAACCGCACCTGTGGCGCCGGTGATGCCGGCCACGATGCGTCCGGCGTAGAGGAT
CGAGATCTCGATCCCGCGAAATTAATACGACTCACTATAGGGGAATTGTGAGCGGATAACAATTCCCCTC
TAGAAATAATTTTGATTTAACTTTAAGAAGGAGATATACCATGAAACATCACCATCACCATCACCCCATG
AGCGATTACGACATCCCCACTACTGAGAATCTTTATTTTCAGGGCGCCATGGCTGCAGCACCCAACATGC
AGATCCCCGGAGCCCAAATCGCTGGCGGTGCCCAGCAGCGTACTTCCAACTATAAGTACACCTCAAACAT
GCGTAATCCTCCAGTGCCACAGTTGCATCAGACCCAGCCAATTCCACAGCAATTGCAAGGAAAGAATTCT
GAGAAGCTCATTGCCTCGTTGCTGGCCAACGCCAAGCCGCAGGAGCAGAAACAGATCCTGGGCGAGCGTC
TGTATCCGATGATTGAACATATGCACGCCAATTTGGCTGGTAAGATCACCGGCATGTTGTTGGAGATCGA
AAACTCTGAGCTCTTGCACATGATCGAGGATCAGGAGGCCCTTAAGGCCAAGGTGGAGGAGGCTGTGGCC
GTGCTTCAGGTGCACCGCGTCACCGAGCCCGCCAACTAGCTCGAGCACCACCACCACCACCACTGAGATC
CGGCTGCTAACAAAGCCCGAAAGGAAGCTGAGTTGGCTGCTGCCACCGCTGAGCAATAACTAGCATAACC
CCTTGGGGCCTCTAAACGGGTCTTGAGGGGTTTTTTGCTGAAAGGAGGAACTATATCCGGAT
Features (pLannotate 1.2.2; 21 found; start..end, strand, type, name):
     12..467     +  rep_origin     f1 ori (sequence partly withheld): f1 bacteriophage origin of replication; arrow indicates direction of (+) strand synthesis
    494..551     +  promoter       AmpR promoter (fragment): bla
    560..1375    -  CDS            KanR: aminoglycoside phosphotransferase; aph(3')-Ia; confers resistance to kanamycin in bacteria or G418 (Geneticin®) in eukaryotes
   1497..2085    +  rep_origin     ori: high-copy-number ColE1/pMB1/pBR322/pUC origin of replication
   2271..2413    -  misc_feature   bom: basis of mobility region from pBR322
   2515..2706    -  CDS            rop: Rop protein, which maintains plasmids at low copy number; rop
   2723..3103    +  CDS            YPB1_ECOLX: Protein predicted: Swiss-Prot protein existence level 4. From Escherichia coli.
   3175..3466    -  CDS            TcR (fragment): tetracycline efflux protein; tet; confers resistance to tetracycline
   3481..3502    -  protein_bind   CAP binding site: CAP binding activates transcription in the presence of cAMP. E. coli catabolite activator protein
   3515..4597    -  CDS            lacI: lac repressor; lacI; The lac repressor binds to the lac operator to inhibit transcription in E. coli. This inhibition can be relieved by adding lactose or isopropyl-β-D-thiogalactopyranoside (IPTG).
   4598..4675    -  promoter       lacI promoter: lacI
   4683..4962    -  CDS            TcR (fragment): tetracycline efflux protein; tet; confers resistance to tetracycline
   4984..5002    +  promoter       T7 promoter: promoter for bacteriophage T7 RNA polymerase
   5003..5027    +  protein_bind   lac operator: The lac repressor binds to the lac operator to inhibit transcription in E. coli. This inhibition can be relieved by adding lactose or isopropyl-β-D-thiogalactopyranoside (IPTG). lac repressor encoded by lacI
   5047..5065    +  RBS            RBS (fragment): efficient ribosome binding site from bacteriophage T7 gene 10 (Olins and Rangwala, 1989)
   5078..5096    +  CDS            7xHis (fragment): 6xHis affinity tag
   5125..5145    +  CDS            capTEV™ (fragment): composite tag for in vivo biotinylation, TEV protease cleavage, and 6xHis tagging
   5144..5557    +  CDS            pAbp (fragment): PABP_DROME - Experimental evidence at protein level: Swiss-Prot protein existence level 1. Binds the poly(A) tail of mRNA (PubMed:2125288). Since it interacts with the cap-associating translation initiation factor eIF4G, it is likely that it functions by linking Atx2 to the cap-binding complex (PubMed:28388438). Forms a complex with tyf and Atx2 which functions in adult circadian pacemaker neurons to sustain circadian rhythms likely by switching between activator and repressor modes of post-transcriptional regulation via interaction with Lsm12a or me31B, respectively (PubMed:28388438). The act
   5567..5584    +  CDS            9xHis (fragment): 9xHis affinity tag
   5594..5643    +  CDS            SET1 (fragment): solubility-enhancement tag derived from T7 phage gene 10B
   5651..5698    +  terminator     T7 terminator: transcription terminator for bacteriophage T7 RNA polymerase
