[The description below was written by a language model from this plasmid's Addgene catalogue record and pLannotate feature annotations shown in this document.]
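Description:
pETM-11-DmPABPC1_501-634_J is a 5,723 nt bacterial expression plasmid for producing a C-terminal fragment (residues 501–634) of poly(A)-binding protein in E. coli. The catalogue lists the backbone as unknown, but the name points to pETM-11 and the annotated features fit a pET-type vector. These include a ColE1/pBR322-family origin with the bom site and the rop gene, consistent with the recorded low copy number, an f1 phage origin, and an aminoglycoside phosphotransferase gene conferring kanamycin resistance. A lacI gene with its own promoter supplies the lac repressor. Short tetracycline-resistance fragments and a predicted E. coli ORF appear to be pBR322-derived remnants rather than functional elements.

The expression cassette consists of a T7 promoter followed by a lac operator and a T7 gene 10 ribosome binding site, so transcription depends on T7 RNA polymerase and is IPTG-inducible in a suitable host. The open reading frame begins with an N-terminal His tag, followed by a short match that likely corresponds to a TEV protease cleavage site, allowing tag removal after affinity purification. The PABP fragment comes next. Downstream lie a second His-tag sequence, a short vector-derived match to a T7 gene 10B tag, and the T7 terminator. The record does not show whether the downstream His sequence is translated as part of the protein.

The record is internally inconsistent about species. The purpose and insert name fields say "HsPABPC1", whereas the plasmid name, the species field (D. melanogaster) and the feature table's match to Drosophila pAbp all indicate the fly protein. The insert carries two silent mutations relative to the reference transcript. The depositor sequence may be theoretical.
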