Addgene plasmid #146641: pETM-11-DmPABPC1_501-634_J
Purpose: Bacterial Expression of HsPABPC1_501-634
Depositing lab: Elisa Izaurralde. Depositing organization: Max Planck Institute for Developmental Biology.
Backbone
  Vector backbone: Unknown
  Vector type: Bacterial Expression
Growth in bacteria
  Bacterial resistance: Kanamycin, 50 μg/mL
  Growth temperature: 37°C
  Growth strain: DH5alpha
  Copy number: Low Copy
Gene/Insert
  Gene/Insert name: HsPABPC1_501-634
  Species: D. melanogaster (fly)
  Mutation: 2 silent mutations compared to the sequence given by NCBI: NM_166265.2.
  Cloning method: Unknown
Terms and licenses: Academic/Nonprofit Terms; Industry Terms: Not Available to Industry
Depositor comments: Plasmids from this collection were made available to the research community and donated after the lab closed. Please note that the sequence provided by the depositing laboratory may be theoretical/predicted or based on Sanger sequencing results. There may be discrepancies between sequencing results obtained by Addgene and the depositor sequence. If an Addgene verified sequence is not available, please contact before placing your order to request that our lab fully sequence the plasmid.
How to cite: pETM-11-DmPABPC1_501-634_J was a gift from Elisa Izaurralde (Addgene plasmid # 146641 ; http://n2t.net/addgene:146641 ; RRID:Addgene_146641)
